>Addgene plasmid #125688 | pCRISPR-Cas9-ScaligD | addgene full sequence | sequence record 262065 | Addgene NGS Result
GGCCGTCGACGACGACGCGTCCGCCTGCCTGCTTTTGGCCGGCGGGCCGGGCCGCGGTTGTCCGCCGGGT
CGGACCGGTCCCTTGGTCGACCGATGCCTCGGCCACGACGATGCTGGGCCCGAAGCGGTACGCGACCCGT
GCCGGGCCGCAGCGGATCGCGGCAGCAGGAGCTCCCCGCCCGCCACGGCTGGCTGGATGGTCGCCTCACG
CGCCCGCAGGGGTGACGGCGTGGGTGCGGCGGTCAGCCCCGTGATCGGGCGTCAGACGGCCGCTGAGGGA
CCGCGACCACCCCTCCCTTCCCGCCTGCCGTCTTTCACCGCCCGGCCGGTCCGCAGACGCCGTACGGCCA
GGCCACGGAGGATTACGGGCAGATGGCGCCCACCCGGCACCCGGGCTGGGGCACCCTGGACAGCACGAAG
GTCCGCCCCACTCACCGGGGCGGGCCTTCGCGTTGAGCTAGAGTTCCCGCCAGCCTCGCAGAGCAGGATT
CCCGTTGAGCACCGCCAGGTGCGAATAAGGGACAGTGAAGAAGGAACACCCGCTCGCGGGTGGGCCTACT
TCACCTATCCTGCCCGGCTGACGCCGTTGGATACACCAAGGAAAGTCTACACGAACCCTTTGGCAAAATC
CTGTATATCGTGCGAAAAAGGATGGATATACCGAAAAAATCGCTATAATGACCCCGAAGCAGGGTTATGC
AGCGGAAAATGCAGCTCACGGTAACTGATGCCGTATTTGCAGTACCAGCGTACGGCCCACAGAATGATGT
CACGCTGAAAATGCCGGCCTTTGAATGGGTTCATGTGCAGCTCCATAAGCAAAAGGGGATGATAAGTTTA
TCACCACCGACTATTTGCAACAGTGCCGTTGATCGTGCTATGATCGACTGATGTCATCAGCGGTGGAGTG
CAATGTCGTGCAATACGAATGGCGAAAAGCCGAGCTCATCGGTCAGCTTCTCAACCTTGGGGTTACCCCC
GGCGGTGTGCTGCTGGTCCACAGCTCCTTCCGTAGCGTCCGGCCCCTCGAAGATGGGCCACTTGGACTGA
TCGAGGCCCTGCGTGCTGCGCTGGGTCCGGGAGGGACGCTCGTCATGCCCTCGTGGTCAGGTCTGGACGA
CGAGCCGTTCGATCCTGCCACGTCGCCCGTTACACCGGACCTTGGAGTTGTCTCTGACTCATTCTGGCGC
CTGCCAAATGTAAAGCGCAGCGCCCATCCATTTGCCTTTGCGGCAGCGGGGCCACAGGCAGAGCAGATCA
TCTCTGATCCATTGCCCCTGCCACCTCACTCGCCTGCAAGCCCGGTCGCCCGTGTCCATGAACTCGATGG
GCAGGTACTTCTCCTCGGCGTGGGACACGATGCCAACACGACGCTGCATCTTGCCGAGTTGTTGGCAAAG
GTTCCCTATGGGGTGCCGAGACACTGCACCATTCTTCAGGATGGCAAGTTGGTACGCGTCGATTATCTCG
AGAATGACCACTGCTGTGAGCGCTTTGCCTTGGCGGACAGGTGGCTCAAGGAGAAGAGCCTTCAGAAGGA
AGGTCCAGTCGGTCATGCCTTTGCTCGGTTGATCCGCTCCCGCGACATTGTGGCGACAGCCCTGGGTCAA
CTGGGCCGAGATCCGTTGATCTTCCTGCATCCGCCAGAGGCGGGATGCGAAGAATGCGATGCCGCTCGCC
AGTCGATTGGCTGAGCTCATAAGTTCCTATTCCGAAGTTCCTATTCGAAATGACCGACCAAGCGACGCCC
AACCTGCCATCACGAGATTTCGATTCCACCGCCGCCTTCTATGAAAGGTTGGGCTTCGGAATCGTTTTCC
GGGACGCCGGCTGGATGATCCTCCAGCGCGGGGATCTCATGCTGGAGTTCTTCGCCCACCCCAAAAGGAT
CTAGGTGAAGATCCTTTTTGATAATCTCATGACCAAAATCCCTTAACGTGAGTTTTCGTTCCACTGAGCG
TCAGACCCCGTAGAAAAGATCAAAGGATCTTCTTGAGATCCTTTTTTTCTGCGCGTAATCTGCTGCTTGC
AAACAAAAAAACCACCGCTACCAGCGGTGGTTTGTTTGCCGGATCAAGAGCTACCAACTCTTTTTCCGAA
GGTAACTGGCTTCAGCAGAGCGCAGATACCAAATACTGTTCTTCTAGTGTAGCCGTAGTTAGGCCACCAC
TTCAAGAACTCTGTAGCACCGCCTACATACCTCGCTCTGCTAATCCTGTTACCAGTGGCTGCTGCCAGTG
GCGATAAGTCGTGTCTTACCGGGTTGGACTCAAGACGATAGTTACCGGATAAGGCGCAGCGGTCGGGCTG
AACGGGGGGTCGTGCACACAGCCCAGCTTGGAGCGAACGACCTACACCGAACTGAGATACCTACAGCGTG
AGCTATGAGAAAGCGCCACGCTTCCCGAAGGGAGAAAGGCGGACAGGTATCCGGTAAGCGGCAGGGTCGG
AACAGGAGAGCGCACGAGGGAGCTTCCAGGGGGAAACGCCTGGTATCTTTATAGTCCTGTCGGGTTTCGC
CACCTCTGACTTGAGCGTCGATTTTTGTGATGCTCGTCAGGGGGGCGGAGCCTATGGAAAAACGCCAGCA
ACGCGGCCTTTTTACGGTTCCTGGCCTTTTGCTGGCCTTTTGCTCACATGTTCTTTCCTGCGTTATCCCC
TGATTCTGTGGATAACCGTATTACCGCCTTTGAGTGAGCTGATACCGCTCGCCGCAGCCGAACGACCGAG
CGCAGCGAGTCAGTGAGCGAGGAAGCGGAAGAGCGCCCAATACGCAAACCGCCTCTCCCCGCGCGTTGGC
CGATTCATTAATGCAGCTGGCACGACAGGTTTCCCGACTGGAAAGCGGGCAGTGAGCGCAACGCAATTAA
TGTGAGTTAGCTCACTCATTAGGCACCCCAGGCTTTACACTTTATGCTTCCGGCTCGTATGTTGTGTGGA
ATTGTGAGCGGATAACAATTTCACACAGGAAACAGCTATGACATGATTACGAATTGTACGCGGTCGATCT
TGACGGCTGGCGAGAGGTGCGGGGAGGATCTGACCGACGCGGTCCACACGTGGCACCGCGATGCTGTTGT
GGGCACAATCGTGCCGGTTGGTAGGATCGACGGCCATGGGTTTTAGAGCTAGAAATAGCAAGTTAAAATA
AGGCTAGTCCGTTATCAACTTGAAAAAGTGGCACCGAGTCGGTGCTTTTTTTACGTAGGCGTCAGCTACG
ATGTTCCGGGGACTGCTGATCCGGTCAGCAGGTGGAAGAGGGACTGGATTCCAAAGTTCTCAATGCTGCT
TGCTGTTCTTGAATGGGGGGTCGTTGACGACGACATGGCTCGATTGGCGCGACAAGTTGCTGCGATTCTC
ACCAATAAAAAACGCCCGGCGGCAACCGAGCGTTCTGAACAAATCCAGATGGAGTTCTGAGGTCATTACT
GGACCGGATCGGGGATCTGGGCTGAGGGAGCCGACGGCACGCGGCGGCTCACGGCGTGGCACGCGGAACG
TCCGGGCTTGCACCTCACGTCACGTGAGGAGGCAGCGTGGACGGCGTCAGAGAAGGGAGCGGACATATGG
ACAAGAAGTACTCCATCGGCCTCGACATCGGCACCAACTCCGTGGGCTGGGCGGTCATCACCGACGAGTA
CAAGGTCCCCTCCAAGAAGTTCAAGGTCCTGGGCAACACCGACCGGCACTCGATCAAGAAGAACCTGATC
GGCGCCCTGCTCTTCGACAGCGGCGAGACCGCCGAGGCGACCCGCCTGAAGCGGACCGCGCGTCGCCGCT
ACACCCGGCGCAAGAACCGCATCTGCTACCTGCAGGAAATCTTCTCCAACGAGATGGCCAAGGTGGACGA
CTCGTTCTTCCACCGCCTGGAGGAGAGCTTCCTGGTGGAGGAGGACAAGAAGCACGAGCGCCACCCGATC
TTCGGCAACATCGTGGACGAGGTGGCCTACCACGAGAAGTACCCCACCATCTACCACCTCCGCAAGAAGC
TGGTGGACTCGACCGACAAGGCGGACCTGCGGCTCATCTACCTGGCCCTCGCGCACATGATCAAGTTCCG
CGGCCACTTCCTCATCGAGGGCGACCTGAACCCGGACAACTCCGACGTGGACAAGCTCTTCATCCAGCTG
GTGCAGACCTACAACCAGCTGTTCGAGGAGAACCCCATCAACGCCAGCGGCGTGGACGCCAAGGCGATCC
TCTCCGCGCGCCTGAGCAAGTCCCGGCGCCTGGAGAACCTCATCGCCCAGCTGCCGGGCGAGAAGAAGAA
CGGCCTCTTCGGCAACCTGATCGCGCTGTCGCTCGGCCTGACCCCCAACTTCAAGAGCAACTTCGACCTG
GCCGAGGACGCGAAGCTCCAGCTGTCCAAGGACACCTACGACGACGACCTGGACAACCTGCTCGCCCAGA
TCGGCGACCAGTACGCGGACCTCTTCCTGGCCGCGAAGAACCTCTCGGACGCCATCCTGCTCAGCGACAT
CCTGCGGGTCAACACCGAGATCACCAAGGCCCCGCTGTCGGCGAGCATGATCAAGCGGTACGACGAGCAC
CACCAGGACCTGACCCTGCTCAAGGCCCTCGTGCGCCAGCAGCTGCCCGAGAAGTACAAGGAAATCTTCT
TCGACCAGTCCAAGAACGGCTACGCCGGCTACATCGACGGCGGCGCGTCGCAGGAGGAGTTCTACAAGTT
CATCAAGCCGATCCTGGAGAAGATGGACGGCACCGAGGAGCTGCTCGTCAAGCTGAACCGCGAGGACCTG
CTCCGCAAGCAGCGGACCTTCGACAACGGCTCCATCCCGCACCAGATCCACCTGGGCGAGCTCCACGCCA
TCCTCCGGCGCCAGGAGGACTTCTACCCCTTCCTGAAGGACAACCGCGAGAAGATCGAGAAGATCCTGAC
CTTCCGCATCCCGTACTACGTCGGCCCCCTGGCCCGCGGCAACTCCCGGTTCGCGTGGATGACCCGGAAG
TCGGAGGAGACCATCACCCCGTGGAACTTCGAGGAGGTCGTGGACAAGGGCGCGTCCGCGCAGTCGTTCA
TCGAGCGCATGACCAACTTCGACAAGAACCTCCCGAACGAGAAGGTCCTGCCCAAGCACTCCCTGCTCTA
CGAGTACTTCACCGTGTACAACGAGCTGACCAAGGTCAAGTACGTGACCGAGGGCATGCGGAAGCCGGCC
TTCCTGTCGGGCGAGCAGAAGAAGGCGATCGTGGACCTGCTCTTCAAGACCAACCGCAAGGTCACCGTGA
AGCAGCTGAAGGAGGACTACTTCAAGAAGATCGAGTGCTTCGACTCCGTCGAGATCAGCGGCGTGGAGGA
CCGCTTCAACGCCTCCCTGGGCACCTACCACGACCTGCTCAAGATCATCAAGGACAAGGACTTCCTCGAC
AACGAGGAGAACGAGGACATCCTGGAGGACATCGTCCTCACCCTGACCCTCTTCGAGGACCGCGAGATGA
TCGAGGAGCGGCTCAAGACCTACGCCCACCTGTTCGACGACAAGGTGATGAAGCAGCTGAAGCGTCGCCG
CTACACCGGCTGGGGCCGCCTCTCCCGGAAGCTGATCAACGGCATCCGGGACAAGCAGAGCGGCAAGACC
ATCCTGGACTTCCTCAAGTCCGACGGCTTCGCCAACCGCAACTTCATGCAGCTCATCCACGACGACAGCC
TGACCTTCAAGGAGGACATCCAGAAGGCCCAGGTCTCGGGCCAGGGCGACAGCCTCCACGAGCACATCGC
CAACCTGGCGGGCTCCCCGGCGATCAAGAAGGGCATCCTCCAGACCGTCAAGGTCGTGGACGAGCTGGTC
AAGGTGATGGGCCGCCACAAGCCCGAGAACATCGTGATCGAGATGGCCCGGGAGAACCAGACCACCCAGA
AGGGCCAGAAGAACTCGCGCGAGCGGATGAAGCGGATCGAGGAGGGCATCAAGGAGCTCGGCAGCCAGAT
CCTGAAGGAGCACCCGGTCGAGAACACCCAGCTGCAGAACGAGAAGCTGTACCTCTACTACCTGCAGAAC
GGCCGCGACATGTACGTGGACCAGGAGCTCGACATCAACCGGCTGTCCGACTACGACGTGGACCACATCG
TGCCGCAGTCCTTCCTGAAGGACGACTCGATCGACAACAAGGTCCTGACCCGCTCGGACAAGAACCGGGG
CAAGTCCGACAACGTGCCCTCGGAGGAGGTCGTGAAGAAGATGAAGAACTACTGGCGCCAGCTGCTCAAC
GCCAAGCTCATCACCCAGCGCAAGTTCGACAACCTGACCAAGGCCGAGCGGGGCGGCCTGAGCGAGCTCG
ACAAGGCGGGCTTCATCAAGCGCCAGCTGGTCGAGACCCGGCAGATCACCAAGCACGTGGCCCAGATCCT
GGACTCCCGGATGAACACCAAGTACGACGAGAACGACAAGCTGATCCGCGAGGTCAAGGTGATCACCCTC
AAGAGCAAGCTGGTCTCCGACTTCCGCAAGGACTTCCAGTTCTACAAGGTCCGGGAGATCAACAACTACC
ACCACGCCCACGACGCGTACCTGAACGCCGTCGTGGGCACCGCGCTGATCAAGAAGTACCCGAAGCTGGA
GTCCGAGTTCGTCTACGGCGACTACAAGGTCTACGACGTGCGCAAGATGATCGCCAAGAGCGAGCAGGAG
ATCGGCAAGGCCACCGCGAAGTACTTCTTCTACTCCAACATCATGAACTTCTTCAAGACCGAGATCACCC
TGGCCAACGGCGAGATCCGCAAGCGGCCCCTGATCGAGACCAACGGCGAGACCGGCGAGATCGTCTGGGA
CAAGGGCCGCGACTTCGCCACCGTCCGGAAGGTGCTGTCGATGCCGCAGGTCAACATCGTGAAGAAGACC
GAGGTGCAGACCGGCGGCTTCAGCAAGGAGTCCATCCTCCCCAAGCGCAACAGCGACAAGCTGATCGCCC
GGAAGAAGGACTGGGACCCGAAGAAGTACGGCGGCTTCGACAGCCCCACCGTCGCCTACTCCGTGCTGGT
CGTGGCGAAGGTCGAGAAGGGCAAGAGCAAGAAGCTGAAGTCCGTGAAGGAGCTGCTCGGCATCACCATC
ATGGAGCGCTCCTCGTTCGAGAAGAACCCGATCGACTTCCTGGAGGCCAAGGGCTACAAGGAGGTCAAGA
AGGACCTCATCATCAAGCTGCCCAAGTACAGCCTGTTCGAGCTGGAGAACGGCCGCAAGCGGATGCTCGC
CTCCGCGGGCGAGCTGCAGAAGGGCAACGAGCTGGCCCTCCCGTCGAAGTACGTCAACTTCCTGTACCTC
GCGTCCCACTACGAGAAGCTGAAGGGCTCGCCCGAGGACAACGAGCAGAAGCAGCTCTTCGTGGAGCAGC
ACAAGCACTACCTGGACGAGATCATCGAGCAGATCAGCGAGTTCAGCAAGCGCGTCATCCTGGCCGACGC
GAACCTCGACAAGGTGCTGTCCGCCTACAACAAGCACCGCGACAAGCCGATCCGGGAGCAGGCGGAGAAC
ATCATCCACCTGTTCACCCTCACCAACCTGGGCGCCCCCGCCGCGTTCAAGTACTTCGACACCACCATCG
ACCGCAAGCGGTACACCTCCACCAAGGAGGTCCTCGACGCGACCCTGATCCACCAGAGCATCACCGGCCT
GTACGAGACCCGCATCGACCTGTCCCAGCTCGGCGGCGACTGAAAGCTTTCTAGAGGATCCCCGGGTACC
GAGCTCGAATTCCCCA
[160 nt withheld, positions 7717-7876]
GGTAATGACTCCAACTTATTGATAGTGTTTTATGTTCAGATAATGCCCGATGACTTTGTCATGCAGCTCC
ACCGATTTTGAGAACGACAGCGACTTCCGTCCCAGCCGTGCCAGGTGCTGCCTCAGATTCAGGTTATGCC
GCTCAATTCGCTGCGTATATCGCTTGCTGATTACGTGCAGCTTTCCCTTCAGGCGGGATTCATACAGCGG
CCAGCCATCCGTCATCCATATCACCACGTCAAAGGGTGACAGCAGGCTCATAAGACGCCCCAGCGTCGCC
ATAGTGCGTTCACCGAATACGTGCGCAACAACCGTCTTCCGGAGACTGTCATACGCGTAAAACAGCCAGC
GCTGGCGCGATTTAGCCCCGACATAGCCCCACTGTTCGTCCATTTCCGCGCAGACGATGACGTCACTGCC
CGGCTGTATGCGCGAGGTTACCGACTGCGGCCTGAGTTTTTTAAGTGACGTAAAATCGTGTTGAGGCCAA
CGCCCATAATGCGGGCTGTTGCCCGGCATCCAACGCCATTCATGGCCATATCAATGATTTTCTGGTGCGT
ACCGGGTTGAGAAGCGGTGTAAGTGAACTGCAGTTGCCATGTTTTACGGCAGTGAGAGCAGAGATAGCGC
TGATGTCCGGCGGTGCTTTTGCCGTTACGCACCACCCCGTCAGTAGCTGAACAGGAGGGACAGCTGATAG
AAACAGAAGCCACTGGAGCACCTCAAAAACACCATCATACACTAAATCAGTAAGTTGGCAGCATCAC
[186 nt withheld, positions 8644-8829]
TCGTCGAAGGCACTAGAAGGGCGGTCGATCTTGACGGCTGGCGAGAGGTGCGGGGAGGATCTGACCGACG
CGGTCCACACGTGGCACCGCGATGCTGTTGTGGGCACAATCGTGCCGGTTGGTAGGATCGACGGCCCGGC
GTGCACCGGGCGTTCGGCGGTGAACCGGGGCAGCCGGATATCGAGGTCCGGCTGAGCAACCTGGACAAGG
TGCTCTATCCAGCGACCGGCACCACCAAGGGCGAGGTCATCGAGTACTACGCCGAAATCGCCCCGGCGAT
GCTGCCGCATATCGCGGGCCGGCCGATCACCCGGAAACGGTGGCCGAACGGTGTCGCCGAATCGTCGTTC
TTCGAGAAGAACCTCGGCGCGGGTACACCGTCGTGGCTACCGCGCCGTGCCCAGGAACATTCCGACCGCA
CCGCGCACTATCCGGTGATCTCGTCGCAGGCCGGCCTGGTCTGGCTGGGTCAGCAGGCCGCCCTGGAGAT
CCACGTACCGCAATGGCGCTTCGACGGCGATGCGCGCGGACCCGCGACGCGGCTGGTGTTCGATCTCGAT
CCCGGCCCCGGCGCGGGACTGCCCGAATGCGCGCGGGTGGCGCTCGGGGTGCGGGATATGGTCGCCGAAA
TCGGGATGCGCGCGTTCCCGCTGACCAGCGGTAGCAAAGGTATCCACCTGTACGTCCCGCTGGACCGGGT
GCTGAGCCCCGGCGGGGCGTCCACGGTGGCCAAACAGGTCGCCGCGAATCTGGAGAAACTCCTTCCCGAC
CTGGTCACCGCCACGATGGCGAAGAGTGTGCGGGCCGGGAAGGTGTTCCTGGACTGGAGTCAGAACAACC
CGTCCAAGACGACCATCGCACCGTATTCGCTGCGCGGCCGCGAGCAGCCGAACGTCGCCGCACCACGCCA
CTGGGCGGAGCTCGAGGACGCCCGTGAACTGCGGCAGCTGCGGTTCGACGAAGTTCTGGAGCGTTATCGG
TCCGAGGGTGATCTGCTGGCCGGCCTGGATACACCCCTGAACGACGCGTTGACGAAATACCGATCGATGC
GTGACCCGGCGCGTACACCGGAGCCGGTACCGCCGCATTCGCCCCGGCCCGGCCCCGGTGACCGCTATGT
CGTCCACGAACACCACGCCCGGCGGTTGCACTGGGATGTGCGGTTGGAACGCGACGGGGTGCTGGTGTCG
TGGGCGGTGCCCAAGGGGCCGCCGGAAAGCACCCGGCAGAATCGGCTCGCCGTGCACACCGAGGACCACC
CGCTGGAATACCTGGACTTCCACGGCACGATCCCGGCCGGCGAGTACGGGGCAGGGGAGCTGTCGGTCTG
GGATACCGGCACCTACCGCGCCGAGAAATGGCGCGACGACGAGGTGATCGTGGTTTTCCGGGGCGAGCGG
CTCAACGGCCGGTACGCCATGATCCGGACCGAGGGCGATCAATGGCTGATGCATCTCATGAAGGACCAGC
CCGCGACCGGGGAACTGCCGCGTGGACTCACCCCCATGCTGGCCACCAGTGGCGAAGTGGCCGGGCTGCC
GGACTCGGAGTGGGCGTTCGAACGTAAATGGGACGGATACCGGCTGCTCGTCGAAATCGATGCCGGCGAA
ATGCGGCTGCGCAGCCGGGCCGGTAACGACGTCACCGCGCGCTATCCCCAGTTGTCGGTGCTGGCCGAGG
AGCTGGCCGACCATCAGGTGATACTCGACGGTGAGCTCATCGTCCGCGGCCCCGACGGCGCGGTGAATAT
CGCGCTGTTGAAGGCGAATCCGCGGCGCGCCGAATTCCTGGCGTTCGATCTGCTGTTCCTCGACGGCACT
TCACTGCTGCGCAAACGCTACCGCGATCGGCGGCACGTGCTCGAAGCGCTGGCCGCGACCACCACCGAAC
TCCGGGTGCCACCGCGCTATGAGGGCGACGGCACCGAGGCCCTGCACCGCAGCGAAGAAGATGGCGCCGA
GGGCGTGATCGCCAAACGGCTGGATTCGGTGTATCTGCCCGGGACCCGCGGGCATTCGTGGGTGAAGCAC
CGGAACTGGCGTACCCAGGAGGTGGTGATCGGGGGTATGCGGCGCAGTAAGGCGCGACCGTTCGCCTCGT
TGCTGGTCGGGATACCGGCCGAGGACGGCCTGGTGTATGCGGGCCGGGTCGGGACCGGGTTCGACGAAGC
GGGGATGACCGAACTCGCGGCCCGGCTGCGCCGGTCGGAACGTAAGACGCCGCCGTTCACCAACGAGATG
TCGGCCGATGAACTCCGGGACGCGATCTGGGTGACACCGAAGATCAAAGGCACTGTTCGCTACATGGATT
GGACCGACGGCGGACGCTTCTGGCATCCTGCCTGGCTCGGCGAGGTGTGACAGCCGTCGCTCAGCAGGTG
GAAGAGGGACTGGATTCCAAAGTTCTCAATGCTGCTTGCTGTTCTTGAATGGGGGGTCGTTGACGACGAC
ATGGCTCGATTGGCGCGACAAGTTGCTGCGATTCTCACCAATAAAAAACGCCCGGCGGCACCTATATGCG
GGGATCGACCGCGCGGGTCCCGGACGGGGAAGAGCGGGGAGCTTTGCCAGAGAGCGACGACTTCCCCTTG
CGTTGGTGATTGCCGGTCAGGGCAGCCATCCGCCATCGTCGCGTAGGGTGTCACACCCCAGGAATCGCGT
CACTGAACACAGCAGCCGGTAGGACGACCATGACTGAGTTGGACACCATCGCAAATCCGTCCGATCCCGC
GGTGCAGCGGATCATCGATGTCACCAAGCCGTCGCGATCCAACATAAAGACAACGTTGATCGAGGACGTC
GAGCCCCTCATGCACAGCATCGCGGCCGGGGTGGAGTTCATCGAGGTCTACGGCAGCGACAGCAGTCCTT
TTCCATCTGAGTTGCTGGATCTGTGCGGGCGGCAGAACATACCGGTCCGCCTCATCGACTCCTCGATCGT
CAACCAGTTGTTCAAGGGGGAGCGGAAGGCCAAGACATTCGGCATCGCCCGCGTCCCTCGCCCGGCCAGG
TTCGGCGATATCGCGAGCCGGCGTGGGGACGTCGTCGTTCTCGACGGGGTGAAGATCGTCGGGAACATCG
GCGCGATAGTACGCACGTCGCTCGCGCTCGGAGCGTCGGGGATCATCCTGGTCGACAGTGACATCACCAG
CATCGCGGACCGGCGTCTCCAAAGGGCCAGCCGAGGTTACGTCTTCTCCCTTCCCGTCGTTCTCTCCGGT
CGCGAGGAGGCCATCGCCTTCATTCGGGACAGCGGTATGCAGCTGATGACGCTCAAGGCGGATGGCGACA
TTTCCGTGAAGGAACTCGGGGACAATCCGGATCGGCTGGCCTTGCTGTTCGGCAGCGAAAAGGGTGGGCC
TTCCGACCTGTTCGAGGAGGCGTCTTCCGCCTCGGTTTCCATCCCCATGATGAGCCAGACCGAGTCTCTC
AACGTTTCCGTTTCCCTCGGAATCGCGCTGCACGAGAGGATCGACAGGAATCTCGCGGCCAACCGATAAG
CGCCTCTGTTCCTCGGACGCTCGGTTGCTCGACCTCGATTCGTCAGTGATGATCAACAGGACCCAGAAAT
GGCACGAGCCCGGGATTGGCCTCCCGGGCTCGCCGCCCCCGAACCGGCGCAGCATGCCGAGTGAGGACGT
TTGCTCTGTGACGAGCGTACGAGAGAACAGCGCGTCGACACCACCGCGCCCCGCCGGACCGAAGTGCCAC
TGCGGCACCCCGATCGTCCACATCCCCGGGAAGCGCCCCAAAATCTACTGCTCGGACGCCTGCCGAAAGC
GCGCAAAGCGTCTCATTGCGGACCAGTCACGCAGCGTAGCAAGCACGACTACAGCGGGTAATCCGGACGC
GGGCTTTAGTAGTAAGGGAAAATCTCCGTCCACTGCAGGTCAGAGCGCTGTAACTGGAACGGGTTCTACC
CCAAACGAGGGTGCCGCGACAGCCGGGCGGGAGGACCCGCGCGACGAGCGGTTCGCCCGGCGGGACCGGC
ACCAGACGGTGTCGCTGAACGAGGCGTTCAAGGGCTGCGGGACCCGGCTCACTGCCGGGACGGCCGAGCT
GATGTGGAAGCCGGGCGAGGCGACGTGGGGCAACACGTGCCGCTGCAACAACGTCCACACCTGCCCGTGG
TGCATGAGCCGCATCCTGGCCGTACGGGGCTCGAACGTGCAGCTCGCCGCCGACGGTCTCGCGGACGCCG
GGTACGGGCTGCACCTTGGCACGAACACGTTGCGCCACTTCGAGCGCATGGCGTTCGGCACCGTCCGCAA
GGGAATGCGGCACGGCCTGGTCGCGGTCTTGCACGACGGCTGGAAGGGCGCGTACGGCTCGTCCGGCCGC
CGCTGGCGCACGATGCGCGACGACTTCGGGATCATCGGCTACGAGCGGGCCTTCGAGGACACCTTCGGCT
GGGGCTCCGGCTGGCACCTGCACTGGCACACGCTCTGGGTCACCCGCGAGGTGCTCGGCCCGGACGCCCA
GGCCGCGTTCCGCGACGCACTCGCCGGAGCCTGGGCCGCCGGGGTCGAATCCGCGGGCGGCTACACCGTC
AGCGAGACGTGCGACCGGCCCGGTTGCTCCTGTGAGGGCAAGGGCCACGGCACCGACGTGCGCCCACTCA
ACGGCGCGGACGCCGCTGACGGCGATGCGGGCAAGCAGGCCCGCTACCTCTACAAGGACGGCGACAAGAC
CAAGGGCGGCGTCGCCAAGATCGGCCTGGAGCTGGCCGGACAGAACTTCAAGGCCGGTCGCGGCGACGAC
CGCATGGGACCGCTCGACCTGGGCGACGCGGCGGCCGCCGAGCTGCAGCGGCTTCGTCGGCCCGGCCCGT
TCGTCGAGAAGTACCGCGAGCGCGAGTTCGGCGTCTTCCAGGTCCGCAAGCACTACCGGTCGCAGAACCT
GAACCGGCTGATCAAGGAACTCGGCATCCAGCAGGACGTCCGCACCGAGGAGGAGATCACCGACGACACC
GAGGGCCTGGTCGCCATCGCGGTCATCCCGGCCTACATCTGGTACCGATACATCGCCCGCGTCGCCGGAC
GTCGCCTCGACCTCATCAAGGTCGCCGAGACGTACGGCCTACCGGGCGTCCGGCGGCTCGTCGAGTCCTG
GGGCCTGGTGTGGGGCAAGGACGTCCTGGACCCGCCCGCCCCGGAAGCGCCGGCCGCGCCGGGCGACCTT
GACGCTGACCAGATGAGGTTCGAGGTCATGTCCGAGGAGGAAGCTGCTTTCCGCGAGGCGCGCCGGAAGG
CCAACGAGGCCCGCACGGAGGAGCTGGCCGCTTCGCTCGACCGAGTGCGTCAGCCGAAGAAGGAGGCGAT
CCGCCCGACGATCAGCCTTCGGAAGCGCCTGAAGCCGAAGCCGGTCACCGTCGACGTCAAGACTCCCCCG
CCCGGCGCCGCGTCGCCCGTGTGCCGCCGCTGCAAGGGCAAGCTCGCCCCGGTACTCCAGCCCTGGGGCC
AGCACCCCGGAGACTGCCTCCGCGTCGACACAGCGGTCGCGTAGGGCCGCTGAGGGACCGCCATGAGACC
GCCACCCCGGACATCCGGGTGGCGGTCTCATGGCGGTCCCGGCGCGAAAGCCGAGGGTCTGCCTGCCGTG
AGGTGGCCGGCGGACCTGGGTTACTGCTGGAATCCCGCGCCCAGTCCGAGCGTCCGCCGGCGCTTTTCAC
CTGGCTCCGGGTGCTCGTCGATGAGCACCA
Features (pLannotate 1.2.2; 22 found; start..end, strand, type, name):
    469..575     -  oriT           oriT: incP origin of transfer
    891..1691    +  CDS            ApmR: aminoglycoside 3-N-acetyltransferase type IV ; aac(3)IV; confers resistance to apramycin (Paget and Davies, 1996)
   1701..1726    +  protein_bind   FRT (mutant) (fragment): FRT site with a mutation in the core sequence (Azam et al., 1997) FLP recombinase from the Saccharomyces cerevisiae 2μ plasmid
   1730..1882    +  CDS            ble (fragment): BLE_KLEPN - Experimental evidence at protein level: Swiss-Prot protein existence level 1. Binding protein with a strong affinity to the bleomycin family of antibiotics. Binds to CL990; an antimitotic-antibiotic compound. From Klebsiella pneumoniae.
   1993..2580    +  rep_origin     ori: high-copy-number ColE1/pMB1/pBR322/pUC origin of replication
   2763..2855    +  CDS            lacI (fragment): lac repressor; lacI; The lac repressor binds to the lac operator to inhibit transcription in E. coli. This inhibition can be relieved by adding lactose or isopropyl-β-D-thiogalactopyranoside (IPTG).
   2868..2889    +  protein_bind   CAP binding site: CAP binding activates transcription in the presence of cAMP. E. coli catabolite activator protein
   2904..2934    +  promoter       lac promoter: promoter for the E. coli lac operon
   2938..2960    +  protein_bind   lac operator (fragment): The lac repressor binds to the lac operator to inhibit transcription in E. coli. This inhibition can be relieved by adding lactose or isopropyl-β-D-thiogalactopyranoside (IPTG). lac repressor encoded by lacI
   3120..3195    +  misc_RNA       gRNA scaffold: guide RNA scaffold for the Streptococcus pyogenes CRISPR/Cas9 system
   3244..3372    +  CDS            C1 (fragment): RPC1_BPP22 - Experimental evidence at protein level: Swiss-Prot protein existence level 1. Binds to two promoters, P(RE) and Pa23 and activate transcription from these promoters. From Salmonella phage P22 (Bacteriophage P22).
   3365..3399    -  terminator     lambda t0 terminator: minimal transcription terminator from phage lambda (Scholtissek and Grosse, 1987)
   3567..7670    +  CDS            cas9: CAS9_STRP1 - Also known as csn1 From Streptococcus pyogenes serotype M1.
   7680..7712    -  misc_feature   MCS (fragment): pUC18/19 multiple cloning site
   7717..7855    -  CDS            M13 gene III (fragment) (sequence withheld): pIII; III; minor coat protein
   7877..8644    -  mobile_element IS1 (sequence partly withheld): prokaryotic transposable element IS1
   8644..8682    -  terminator     fd terminator (sequence withheld): central terminator from bacteriophage fd (Otsuka and Kunisawa, 1982)
   8689..8829    -  CDS            M13 gene VIII (fragment) (sequence withheld): pVIII; VIII; major coat protein
   9015..11180   +  CDS            ligD: LIGD_MYCTU - Experimental evidence at protein level: Swiss-Prot protein existence level 1. In conjunction with endogenous or Mycobacterium phage Omega Ku (AC Q853W0) can reconstitute NHEJ in Saccharomyces cerevisiae. From Mycobacterium tuberculosis (strain ATCC 25618 / H37Rv).
  11199..11339   +  CDS            cII (fragment): RPC2_LAMBD - Experimental evidence at protein level: Swiss-Prot protein existence level 1. Acts as a transcriptional activator that allows virus to initiate a latent state. Following infection, participates, together with cIII, in activation of the Pe and Pi promoters, which are responsible for the transcription of the cI (repressor) and int (integrase) genes, respectively. Both of these gene products are required for the establishment of latency. From Escherichia phage lambda (Bacteriophage lambda).
  11519..12325   +  CDS            tsnR: TSNR_STRAJ - Also known as tsr From Streptomyces azureus.
  12891..14333   +  CDS            pSG5 Rep: replication initiator protein from the Streptomyces ghanaensis plasmid pSG5; rep
