[The description below was written by a language model from this plasmid's Addgene catalogue record and pLannotate feature annotations shown in this document.]
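Description:
pCRISPR-Cas9-ScaligD is an E. coli–actinomycete shuttle plasmid built on the pGM1190 backbone for CRISPR-Cas9 gene knockout and knock-in in actinomycetes; the sequenced record is 14,529 nt. In E. coli it replicates at high copy from a ColE1/pUC-type origin and is selected with apramycin through the aac(3)IV acetyltransferase gene. An incP oriT allows conjugative transfer from E. coli into the actinomycete host, where the pSG5 Rep protein supports replication. The tsnR (tsr) gene is also annotated; it is generally known as a thiostrepton resistance determinant.

The payload has three parts: a Streptomyces codon-optimised Streptococcus pyogenes Cas9, an sgRNA cassette, and ScaligD. The feature table shows the S. pyogenes guide RNA scaffold followed by a lambda t0 terminator, then the Cas9 coding sequence, and further downstream a ligD open reading frame. The annotation tool matched that ORF by homology to Mycobacterium tuberculosis LigD, an ATP-dependent ligase of the bacterial non-homologous end-joining pathway. The record does not spell out the source species of ScaligD. Supplying a LigD alongside Cas9 would be expected to favour end-joining repair of Cas9-induced breaks, which suits knockouts made without a repair template.

The catalogue lists ermE* and tipA as the promoters but does not assign them to particular genes, and neither is annotated in the feature table. The recorded guide sequence is the scaffold only, so no target-specific spacer is documented. Several short annotated fragments (ble, lacI, phage genes, M13 coat proteins, a mutant FRT) appear to be backbone remnants or terminator-region matches. Quality-control sequencing found an IS1 element downstream of Cas9, next to the fd terminator, and the depositor states that it should not affect plasmid function.
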