Addgene plasmid #125688: pCRISPR-Cas9-ScaligD
Purpose: Gene knockout/in for actinomycetes
Depositing lab: Tilmann Weber. Depositing organization: Danmarks Tekniske Universitet. Publication: CRISPR-Cas9 Based Engineering of Actinomycetal Genomes. Tong Y, Charusanti P, Zhang L, Weber T, Lee SY. ACS Synth Biol. 2015 Sep 18;4(9):1020-9. doi: 10.1021/acssynbio.5b00038. Epub 2015 Apr 7. PubMed 25806970.
Backbone
  Vector backbone: pGM1190
  Backbone size w/o insert (bp): 6971
  Vector type: CRISPR, Synthetic Biology
Growth in bacteria
  Bacterial resistance: Apramycin, 25 μg/mL
  Growth temperature: 37°C
  Growth strain: DH5alpha
  Copy number: High Copy
Gene/Insert
  Gene/Insert name: streptomyces codon optimized spCas9, sgRNA casette, and ScaligD
  gRNA/shRNA sequence: GTTTTAGAGCTAGAAATAGCAAGTTAAAATAAGGCTAGTCCGTTATCAACTTGAAAAAGTGGCACCGAGTCGGTGCTTTTTT
  Species: Other
  Promoter: ermE*/tipA
  Cloning method: Gibson Cloning
  Sequencing primers: 5′ Unknown
Terms and licenses: Academic/Nonprofit Terms; Industry Terms: Not Available to Industry
Depositor comments: Please note that an IS1 transposase sequence was found downstream of Cas9 during Addgene's quality control. The depositor noted that this sequence should NOT affect plasmid function.
How to cite: pCRISPR-Cas9-ScaligD was a gift from Tilmann Weber (Addgene plasmid # 125688 ; http://n2t.net/addgene:125688 ; RRID:Addgene_125688)
