>Addgene plasmid #125688 | pCRISPR-Cas9-ScaligD | depositor partial sequence | sequence record 240622 | ScaligD
ATCGAGGTCCGGCTGAGCAACCTGGACAAGGTGCTCTATCCAGCGACCGGCACCACCAAGGGCGAGGTCA
TCGAGTACTACGCCGAAATCGCCCCGGCGATGCTGCCGCATATCGCGGGCCGGCCGATCACCCGGAAACG
GTGGCCGAACGGTGTCGCCGAATCGTCGTTCTTCGAGAAGAACCTCGGCGCGGGTACACCGTCGTGGCTA
CCGCGCCGTGCCCAGGAACATTCCGACCGCACCGCGCACTATCCGGTGATCTCGTCGCAGGCCGGCCTGG
TCTGGCTGGGTCAGCAGGCCGCCCTGGAGATCCACGTACCGCAATGGCGCTTCGACGGCGATGCGCGCGG
ACCCGCGACGCGGCTGGTGTTCGATCTCGATCCCGGCCCCGGCGCGGGACTGCCCGAATGCGCGCGGGTG
GCGCTCGGGGTGCGGGATATGGTCGCCGAAATCGGGATGCGCGCGTTCCCGCTGACCAGCGGTAGCAAAG
GTATCCACCTGTACGTCCCGCTGGACCGGGTGCTGAGCCCCGGCGGGGCGTCCACGGTGGCCAAACAGGT
CGCCGCGAATCTGGAGAAACTCCTTCCCGACCTGGTCACCGCCACGATGGCGAAGAGTGTGCGGGCCGGG
AAGGTGTTCCTGGACTGGAGTCAGAACAACCCGTCCAAGACGACCATCGCACCGTATTCGCTGCGCGGCC
GCGAGCAGCCGAACGTCGCCGCACCACGCCACTGGGCGGAGCTCGAGGACGCCCGTGAACTGCGGCAGCT
GCGGTTCGACGAAGTTCTGGAGCGTTATCGGTCCGAGGGTGATCTGCTGGCCGGCCTGGATACACCCCTG
AACGACGCGTTGACGAAATACCGATCGATGCGTGACCCGGCGCGTACACCGGAGCCGGTACCGCCGCATT
CGCCCCGGCCCGGCCCCGGTGACCGCTATGTCGTCCACGAACACCACGCCCGGCGGTTGCACTGGGATGT
GCGGTTGGAACGCGACGGGGTGCTGGTGTCGTGGGCGGTGCCCAAGGGGCCGCCGGAAAGCACCCGGCAG
AATCGGCTCGCCGTGCACACCGAGGACCACCCGCTGGAATACCTGGACTTCCACGGCACGATCCCGGCCG
GCGAGTACGGGGCAGGGGAGCTGTCGGTCTGGGATACCGGCACCTACCGCGCCGAGAAATGGCGCGACGA
CGAGGTGATCGTGGTTTTCCGGGGCGAGCGGCTCAACGGCCGGTACGCCATGATCCGGACCGAGGGCGAT
CAATGGCTGATGCATCTCATGAAGGACCAGCCCGCGACCGGGGAACTGCCGCGTGGACTCACCCCCATGC
TGGCCACCAGTGGCGAAGTGGCCGGGCTGCCGGACTCGGAGTGGGCGTTCGAACGTAAATGGGACGGATA
CCGGCTGCTCGTCGAAATCGATGCCGGCGAAATGCGGCTGCGCAGCCGGGCCGGTAACGACGTCACCGCG
CGCTATCCCCAGTTGTCGGTGCTGGCCGAGGAGCTGGCCGACCATCAGGTGATACTCGACGGTGAGCTCA
TCGTCCGCGGCCCCGACGGCGCGGTGAATATCGCGCTGTTGAAGGCGAATCCGCGGCGCGCCGAATTCCT
GGCGTTCGATCTGCTGTTCCTCGACGGCACTTCACTGCTGCGCAAACGCTACCGCGATCGGCGGCACGTG
CTCGAAGCGCTGGCCGCGACCACCACCGAACTCCGGGTGCCACCGCGCTATGAGGGCGACGGCACCGAGG
CCCTGCACCGCAGCGAAGAAGATGGCGCCGAGGGCGTGATCGCCAAACGGCTGGATTCGGTGTATCTGCC
CGGGACCCGCGGGCATTCGTGGGTGAAGCACCGGAACTGGCGTACCCAGGAGGTGGTGATCGGGGGTATG
CGGCGCAGTAAGGCGCGACCGTTCGCCTCGTTGCTGGTCGGGATACCGGCCGAGGACGGCCTGGTGTATG
CGGGCCGGGTCGGGACCGGGTTCGACGAAGCGGGGATGACCGAACTCGCGGCCCGGCTGCGCCGGTCGGA
ACGTAAGACGCCGCCGTTCACCAACGAGATGTCGGCCGATGAACTCCGGGACGCGATCTGGGTGACACCG
AAGATCAAAGGCACTGTTCGCTACATGGATTGGACCGACGGCGGACGCTTCTGGCATCCTGCCTGGCTCG
GCGAGGTGTGA
