>Addgene plasmid #125688 | pCRISPR-Cas9-ScaligD | depositor partial sequence | sequence record 240623 | sgRNA cassette
GCGGTCGATCTTGACGGCTGGCGAGAGGTGCGGGGAGGATCTGACCGACGCGGTCCACACGTGGCACCGC
GATGCTGTTGTGGGCACAATCGTGCCGGTTGGTAGGATCGACGGCCATGGGTTTTAGAGCTAGAAATAGC
AAGTTAAAATAAGGCTAGTCCGTTATCAACTTGAAAAAGTGGCACCGAGTCGGTGCTTTTTT
